>Addgene plasmid #128299 | pSPB848 | addgene full sequence | sequence record 251332 | Addgene NGS Result
ACGGAAAAAAAAACCCCGCCCCTGACAGGGCGGGGTTTTTTTTCCAATTATTGAAGGCCGCTAACGCGGC
CTTTTTTTGTTTCTGGTCTGCCTTAATCAATGACTAAGAATTCGCGGCCGCTTCTAGAGCGTCTCACTTC
GGATCCGCTGCAGGCTTCCGCACCCATAGCATTTTTATCCATAAGATTAGCGGATCCTACCTTTTACTTC
TTGCCATCGACTACGGATACTGAGCACGACATGCATGCCACTTAAAAAGGAGATCAACAATGAAAGCAAT
TTTCGTACTGAAACATCTTAATCATGCTAAGGAGACTTCAATGTCCGAAGGGCGTCGTGGTCTGGGTCGA
GGGCTTTCGGCCCTGCTGGGCGAGGTCGACGCCGCGCCGGCTCAGGCGCCGGGCGAGCAGCTTGGCGGTT
CCCGTGAAGCGCCGATCGAAATCCTGCAGCGCAATCCCGACCAGCCCCGTCGGACCTTCCGCGAGGAAGA
CCTCGAGGATCTGTCAAACTCGATCCGTGAGAAGGGCGTTCTGCAGCCGATCCTGGTGCGGCCGTCGCCG
GATACGGCTGGCGAGTACCAGATCGTCGCCGGCGAGCGCCGTTGGCGCGCAGCCCAGCGGGCGGGCCTCA
AGACTGTGCCGATCATGGTGCGCGAGCTCGACGACCTGGCGGTGCTGGAGATCGGCATCATCGAGAACGT
CCAGCGGGCTGATCTGAACGTCCTGGAAGAAGCGCTCTCCTACAAGGTGCTGATGGAGAAGTTCGAGCGC
ACCCAGGAGAACATCGCCCAGACCATCGGCAAGAGCCGCAGCCACGTGGCCAACACGATGCGCTTGCTGG
CCCTACCGGACGAGGTTCAGTCGCACCTGGTCAGTGGTGAGCTGACGGCCGGCCACGCCCGCGCCATCGC
TGCAGCGGCTGACCCGGTGGCCCTCGCCAAGCAAATCATCGAGGGCGGCTTGTCGGTGCGCGAGACAGAG
GCCCTGGCCCGTAAGGCGCCCAACCTGTCTGCGGGCAAGAGCAAGGGGGGCCGCCCCCCACGCGTGAAGG
ACACCGACACCCAGGCGCTGGAGTCTGACCTGTCCTCGGTTCTGGGTCTGGATGTCTCGATCGACCATCG
CGGGTCTACCGGCACGCTGACCATCACCTACGCCACCCTCGAGCAGCTCGACGACCTCTGCAACCGACTG
ACGCGCGGGATCTAATAATGGCCTCGGTACCAAAGACGAACAATAAGACGCTGAAAAGCGTCTTTTTTCG
TTTTGGTCCGCTGCGTTTGAGACGTACTAGTAGCGGCCGCTGCAGTTAATCACTGATTAACTCGGTACCA
AATTCCAGAAAAGAGGCCTCCCGAAAGGGGGGCCTTTTTTCGTTTTGGTCCTTTTGTTATCAATAAAAAA
GGGGAGCGGTTTCCCGCTCCCCTTATTGTTCGTCTACAGATTATCAAAAAGGATCTTCACCTAGATCCTT
TTAAATTAAAAATGAAGTTTTAAATCAATCTAAAGTATATATGAGTAAACTTGGTCTGACAGTTACCAAT
GCTTAATCAGTGAGGCACCTATCTCAGCGATCTGTCTATTTCGTTCATCCATAGTTGCCTGACTCCCCGT
CGTGTAGATAACTACGATACGGGAGGGCTTACCATCTGGCCCCAGTGCTGCAATGATACCGCGGGACCCA
CGCTCACCGGCTCCAGATTTATCAGCAATAAACCAGCCAGCCGGAAGGGCCGAGCGCAGAAGTGGTCCTG
CAACTTTATCCGCCTCCATCCAGTCTATTAATTGTTGCCGGGAAGCTAGAGTAAGTAGTTCGCCAGTTAA
TAGTTTGCGCAACGTTGTTGCCATTGCTACAGGCATCGTGGTGTCACGCTCGTCGTTTGGTATGGCTTCA
TTCAGCTCCGGTTCCCAACGATCAAGGCGAGTTACATGATCCCCCATGTTGTGCAAAAAAGCGGTTAGCT
CCTTCGGTCCTCCGATCGTTGTCAGAAGTAAGTTGGCCGCAGTGTTATCACTCATGGTTATGGCAGCACT
GCATAATTCTCTTACTGTCATGCCATCCGTAAGATGCTTTTCTGTGACTGGTGAGTACTCAACCAAGTCA
TTCTGAGAATAGTGTATGCGGCGACCGAGTTGCTCTTGCCCGGCGTCAATACGGGATAATACCGCGCCAC
ATAGCAGAACTTTAAAAGTGCTCATCATTGGAAAACGTTCTTCGGGGCGAAAACTCTCAAGGATCTTACC
GCTGTTGAGATCCAGTTCGATGTAACCCACTCGTGCACCCAACTGATCTTCAGCATCTTTTACTTTCACC
AGCGTTTCTGGGTGAGCAAAAACAGGAAGGCAAAATGCCGCAAAAAAGGGAATAAGGGCGACACGGAAAT
GTTGAATACTCATACTCTTCCTTTTTCAATATTATTGAAGCATTTATCAGGGTTATTGTCTCATGAGCGG
ATACATATTTGAATGTATTTAGAAAAATAAACAAATAGGGGTTCCGCGCACATTTCCCCGAAAAGTGCCA
CCTGGAGTCCTGTTGAGTAATAGTCAAAAGCCTCCGGTCGGAGGCTTTTGACTTTCTGCTTACCCAATAG
CGGAGTGTATACTGGCTTACTATGTTGGCACTGATGAGGGTGTCAGTGAAGTGCTTCATGTGGCAGGAGA
AAAAAGGCTGCACCGGTGCGTCAGCAGAATATGTGATACAGGATATATTCCGCTTCCTCGCTCACTGACT
CGCTACGCTCGGTCGTTCGACTGCGGCGAGCGGAAATGGCTTACGAACGGGGCGGAGATTTCCTGGAAGA
TGCCAGGAAGATACTTAACAGGGAAGTGAGAGGGCCGCGGCAAAGCCGTTTTTCCATAGGCTCCGCCCCC
CTGACAAGCATCACGAAATCTGACGCTCAAATCAGTGGTGGCGAAACCCGACAGGACTATAAAGATACCA
GGCGTTTCCCCCTGGCGGCTCCCTCGTGCGCTCTCCTGTTCCTGCCTTTCGGTTTACCGGTGTCATTCCG
CTGTTATGGCCGCGTTTGTCTCATTCCACGCCTGACACTCAGTTCCGGGTAGGCAGTTCGCTCCAAGCTG
GACTGTATGCACGAACCCCCCGTTCAGTCCGACCGCTGCGCCTTATCCGGTAACTATCGTCTTGAGTCCA
ACCCGGAAAGACATGCAAAAGCACCACTGGCAGCAGCCACTGGTAATTGATTTAGAGGAGTTAGTCTTGA
AGTCATGCGCCGGTTAAGGCTAAACTGAAAGGACAAGTTTTGGTGACTGCGCTCCTCCAAGCCAGTTACC
TCGGTTCAAAGAGTTGGTAGCTCAGAGAACCTTCGAAAAACCGCCCTGCAAGGCGGTTTTTTCGTTTTCA
GAGCAAGAGATTACGCGCAGACCAAAACGATCTCAAGAAGATCATCTTATTAA
Features (pLannotate 1.2.2; 10 found; start..end, strand, type, name):
    108..129     +  misc_feature   BioBrick prefix: BioBrick prefix for parts that do not start with "ATG"
    164..202     +  promoter       araBAD promoter (fragment): araBAD; promoter of the L-arabinose operon of E. coli; the araC regulatory gene is transcribed in the opposite direction (Guzman et al., 1995)
    312..1202    +  CDS            parB: PARB_CAUVC - Experimental evidence at protein level: Swiss-Prot protein existence level 1. Involved in chromosome partition. Localize to both poles of the predivisional cell following completion of DNA replication. Binds to the DNA origin of replication. From Caulobacter vibrioides (strain ATCC 19089 / CB15) (Caulobacter crescentus).
   1285..1305    +  misc_feature   BioBrick suffix: universal suffix for all parts
   1533..2393    -  CDS            AmpR: β-lactamase; bla; confers resistance to ampicillin, carbenicillin, and related antibiotics
   2394..2498    -  promoter       AmpR promoter: bla
   2542..2573    -  terminator     tonB terminator: bidirectional E. coli tonB-P14 transcription terminator
   2587..2609    +  misc_feature   bom (fragment): basis of mobility region from pBR322
   2708..2763    -  rep_origin     RSF ori (fragment): Plasmids containing the RSF 1030 origin of replication can be propagated in E. coli cells that contain additional plasmids with compatible origins.
   2851..3396    -  rep_origin     p15A ori: Plasmids containing the medium-copy-number p15A origin of replication can be propagated in E. coli cells that contain a second plasmid with the ColE1 origin.
