[The description below was written by a language model from this plasmid's Addgene catalogue record and pLannotate feature annotations shown in this document.]
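Description:
pSPB848 is a small (about 3.4 kb) bacterial expression plasmid built on a p15A backbone and described by its depositors as the regulatory plasmid of a synthetic system for asymmetric plasmid partitioning in E. coli. It replicates from the medium-copy p15A origin, which is compatible with ColE1-type plasmids and so allows it to be maintained alongside other components of a multi-plasmid system. Selection is by ampicillin through a β-lactamase gene driven by its own bla promoter, with a bidirectional tonB terminator positioned beyond that promoter. The annotation also picks up short fragments matching an RSF origin and the pBR322 bom region; these are partial hits near the p15A origin and probably reflect sequence similarity rather than separate functional elements.

The payload, listed as "Para - lp-parB", sits between BioBrick prefix and suffix sequences and was assembled by Golden Gate cloning. It consists of an araBAD promoter fragment followed by a coding sequence matching ParB from Caulobacter crescentus, a DNA-binding chromosome-partitioning protein that localizes to the cell poles. No araC gene is annotated on the plasmid, so arabinose-responsive regulation would presumably depend on AraC supplied by the host or another plasmid. The record does not define the "lp" prefix; the roughly 100-nucleotide unannotated gap between the promoter and the ParB match may hold it, but this is not stated. In keeping with its stated role, the plasmid appears to supply inducible ParB to control the behaviour of a partner plasmid in the asymmetric division system, though the partner's features are not described here.
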