Addgene plasmid #128299: pSPB848
Purpose: asymmetric plasmid partitioning E. coli - regulatory plasmid
Depositing lab: Matthew Bennett. Depositing organization: Rice University. Publication: A synthetic system for asymmetric cell division in Escherichia coli. Molinari S, Shis DL, Bhakta SP, Chappell J, Igoshin OA, Bennett MR. Nat Chem Biol. 2019 Sep;15(9):917-924. doi: 10.1038/s41589-019-0339-x. Epub 2019 Aug 12. PubMed 31406375.
Backbone
  Vector backbone: p15A
  Vector type: Bacterial Expression
Growth in bacteria
  Bacterial resistance: Ampicillin, 100 μg/mL
  Growth temperature: 37°C
  Growth strain: DH5alpha
  Copy number: Unknown
Gene/Insert
  Gene/Insert name: Para - lp-parB
  Cloning method: Unknown
Terms and licenses: Academic/Nonprofit Terms; Industry Terms: Not Available to Industry
Depositor comments: Cloning method: Golden Gate.
How to cite: pSPB848 was a gift from Matthew Bennett (Addgene plasmid # 128299 ; http://n2t.net/addgene:128299 ; RRID:Addgene_128299)
